Addgene plasmid #217311: pLSPR26
Purpose: GAL7(p)-amdS:mRuby3 fusion reporter
Depositing lab: James Fraser. Depositing organization: University of Queensland. Publication: A Chimeric ORF Fusion Phenotypic Reporter for Cryptococcus neoformans. Phillips-Rose LS, Yu CK, West NP, Fraser JA. J Fungi (Basel). 2024 Aug 12;10(8):567. doi: 10.3390/jof10080567. PubMed 39194893.
Backbone
  Vector backbone: pSDMA57
  Backbone manufacturer: Stratagene
  Total vector size (bp): 10014
  Vector type: Yeast Expression
  Selectable markers: amdS
Growth in bacteria
  Bacterial resistance: Ampicillin, 100 μg/mL
  Growth temperature: 37°C
  Growth strain: NEB Stable
  Copy number: High Copy
Gene/Insert
  Gene/Insert name: Acetamidase (alt name: amdS)
  Species: Aspergillus nidulans
  Insert size (bp): 4018
  Promoter: GAL7
  Tag / fusion protein: mRuby3 (C terminal on insert)
  Cloning method: Gibson Cloning
  Sequencing primers: 5′ M13F; 3′ M13R
Terms and licenses: Academic/Nonprofit Terms; Industry Terms: Not Available to Industry
Depositor comments: Contains the amdS2 mRuby3 fusion reporter in the multicloning site of pSDMA57 which is a modified pBluescript II -SK backbone vector. The vector is designed integration into the Cryptococcus neoformans genome via homologous recombination with the Safe Haven site. This construct contains the native C. neoformans GAL7 promoter upstream of the fusion reporter.
How to cite: pLSPR26 was a gift from James Fraser (Addgene plasmid # 217311 ; http://n2t.net/addgene:217311 ; RRID:Addgene_217311)
