[The description below was written by a language model from this plasmid's Addgene catalogue record and pLannotate feature annotations shown in this document.]
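Description:
pLSPR26 is an integrative expression plasmid for the fungal pathogen Cryptococcus neoformans, built on pSDMA57, a modified pBluescript II SK(-) backbone of roughly 10 kb. In E. coli it is maintained at high copy through the ColE1/pUC-type origin and selected with ampicillin via the β-lactamase gene and its promoter. Remnants of the pBluescript architecture are still annotated, including f1/M13 origin fragments, lacZα and lac regulatory pieces, and the T7 and T3 promoters that flank the multiple cloning site. The plasmid has no annotated fungal replication origin. According to the depositor it is instead designed to integrate into the C. neoformans genome by homologous recombination at the Safe Haven site. These homology regions are not annotated in the feature table.

The payload, assembled by Gibson cloning into the multiple cloning site, is a chimeric reporter in which the Aspergillus nidulans acetamidase gene amdS (the depositor's amdS2 version) is fused at its C terminus to the red fluorescent protein mRuby3. It is driven by the native C. neoformans GAL7 promoter placed upstream. The amdS coding region is annotated as two fragments separated by a short gap, which may reflect an intron, though the record does not say. Acetamidase allows acetamide to be used as a sole carbon or nitrogen source, so the fusion combines a growth-based phenotypic readout with fluorescence from a single open reading frame. The catalogue lists amdS as the selectable marker, but the feature table also shows a neo (nptII) coding sequence on the opposite strand in the backbone. This may serve as a fungal drug-resistance marker, although the record does not state its promoter or purpose. The construct is intended for reporting GAL7 promoter activity in C. neoformans.
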