Features (pLannotate 1.2.2; 17 found; start..end, strand, type, name):
      3..19      +  rep_origin     f1 ori (fragment): f1 bacteriophage origin of replication; arrow indicates direction of (+) strand synthesis
   1826..2617    -  CDS            neo: KKA2_KLEPN - Also known as kan, nptII. Experimental evidence at protein level: Swiss-Prot protein existence level 1. Resistance to kanamycin, neomycin, paromomycin, ribostamycin, butirosin and gentamicin B. From Klebsiella pneumoniae.
   3456..3587    +  rep_origin     M13 ori (fragment): M13 bacteriophage origin of replication; arrow indicates direction of (+) strand synthesis
   3591..3746    -  CDS            lacZα (fragment): LacZα fragment of β-galactosidase; lacZ fragment
   3754..3772    +  promoter       T7 promoter: promoter for bacteriophage T7 RNA polymerase
   3781..3800    -  misc_feature   MCS (fragment): pBluescript multiple cloning site
   4711..6027    +  CDS            amdS (fragment): AMDS_EMENI - Experimental evidence at transcript level: Swiss-Prot protein existence level 2. Allows acetamide to be used as a sole carbon or nitrogen source. From Emericella nidulans (strain FGSC A4 / ATCC 38163 / CBS 112.46 / NRRL 194 / M139) (Aspergillus nidulans).
   6113..6439    +  CDS            amdS (fragment): AMDS_EMENI - Experimental evidence at transcript level: Swiss-Prot protein existence level 2. Allows acetamide to be used as a sole carbon or nitrogen source. From Emericella nidulans (strain FGSC A4 / ATCC 38163 / CBS 112.46 / NRRL 194 / M139) (Aspergillus nidulans).
   6464..7174    +  CDS            mRuby3: mRuby3 is a basic (constitutively fluorescent) red fluorescent protein published in 2016, derived from Entacmaea quadricolor. It has low acid sensitivity.
   7841..7859    -  promoter       T3 promoter: promoter for bacteriophage T3 RNA polymerase
   7904..7920    -  protein_bind   lac operator: The lac repressor binds to the lac operator to inhibit transcription in E. coli. This inhibition can be relieved by adding lactose or isopropyl-β-D-thiogalactopyranoside (IPTG). lac repressor encoded by lacI
   7928..7958    -  promoter       lac promoter: promoter for the E. coli lac operon
   7973..7994    -  protein_bind   CAP binding site: CAP binding activates transcription in the presence of cAMP. E. coli catabolite activator protein
   8007..8099    -  CDS            lacI (fragment): lac repressor; lacI; The lac repressor binds to the lac operator to inhibit transcription in E. coli. This inhibition can be relieved by adding lactose or isopropyl-β-D-thiogalactopyranoside (IPTG).
   8282..8870    -  rep_origin     ori: high-copy-number ColE1/pMB1/pBR322/pUC origin of replication
   9041..9901    -  CDS            AmpR: β-lactamase; bla; confers resistance to ampicillin, carbenicillin, and related antibiotics
   9902..10006   -  promoter       AmpR promoter: bla
>Addgene plasmid #217311 | pLSPR26 | addgene full sequence | sequence record 443459 | Addgene NGS Result
TGACGCGCCCTGTAGCGGCAAGATCTGCCCATAGACTTCAAATCATGGAATTGGACGTTTATCTTCTTGC
TTTGGATATCCACCCTATCGTACAATCTTGGCACTTTGGATCATACGAGGCACTTTGCGGACTAGGGAAT
GGTTATCATCAATTTCTTGGACCTCTCCATGACACCTGGCATCGTCGAGCTACCACAGCCCCCTGAATTC
TTAAAGGCGAACCCCCCTTCCTAGGAACCTTGAGCGCTGGACTGGATGGCACTCTGAGACCGCCTATGCT
TAAGGACGCGAGCTTACCCTTCCATTGATGGAAGTCGATCATTTATGATAATAGAACACGGCGGAACTTG
ACTTTACAGGCCAAGGGAAGCAACAGGAGAAGAAGCTAAGGTTATAACAGGCTCAGCATATTTGTATATA
CGGTGCCATTCAACGCTGAACACTTTGTACTCACGGTCTGCCCGTTGAATAACACCATCTGCTGATGATC
ATCCCAATTTGTGAGTCTTATTTGCCATTGATCCTGGTGTATAACCGATACTGAAGCCCTTTAGGTCTGA
TCAGTTATAGACGTGGTATATTCATTCTTCCTAGATTAGCTATGCCGAAAGAGATGGATACCTTGATGTG
ACTGGAATGCCATGAAGCAGGAGATTGTAGCAGCTCAAATTGGAGAAGGATGTTGCAACCGTCGGCCGTG
AAGGTCTTGTCATATCTTTGTCTGCCTGGGAGAATATGTACAAGTGCCCCGATGTTACTGATGGAAAACA
TCGTGTGGCGCGCCACGATACTTGTGTTAATTAAACCAAACCAGTCTGTGCCAAGTGGATTGCTTATGCA
TCGAGTGGCGAGCCCACTGACCTCTGGGCCCCTTTTTTGAACTATAAAAAGCGGCCAAGTCTGATTTCGG
TCTCACAATCATCAACATCGACTTCTCTTTTCGCCTCGATCAACCTAAACAACGGTCACTCAGCCATGAA
CTGGACAATGGAATATTTCGCCTTGCCTTGGATCTTTGGCCTCTAGACTCAATCAACGTCAGGATAAAGG
TGAGCATAGGTTGCTCACTCACTGTAGCCTTTTTTTCCCTTCTTCTTGGTCCAGATGGTTCCCAAGGCTC
TATAAAGTGTATCTGTCAGTTCCACTTCCTTACTCCGAAGCGATTCAGAGTTGTAAAGTGCGTCTGACCC
CCTGATTATATCTCAAAGTCCCTTCACAAATTCAGACATGATGCGATAAAGTGCCGGATTGTCATTCGCG
TCTTGTGACTGTATAGAAAGTGCCGGCATCCTCTTTTCTTTTCCTCTTTGGCCGAGCGACTCAGAGTTGT
GAAGCCTGCTGGTATCTGTCTGTTCCCTTGCCCTGATAAAGAATATCGAAGAGCATTTCTTTGATTCACA
ATACGTTGACGAATGGTGTGATGGATCCTAAGCAGCGCCAGCCCTTTGAACTTGTGTCGAAAAAAAAAAA
AAAACAGCATATGATACGTAAAGGGAAGAAAAGGATGGAGCTGACTGTTTTGACAGGCATAATTTTGAGC
GTGCTTCATTGGCCGGTTTATCTGTATTAACACGGAAGAGATGTAGAAACTAGCTTCCTGGTTTCAGAGA
CAAGGAGCCATGAAGATCCTGAGGATTCAACGGCGTTGCTGAGGGTGGGAAGGATGGTATTGTTGTCTGT
AGATAGATTAATGGGCATATAATGTCAAAAAAGATGATTGACACGATGTCTGTCTCGAATTCGCAGTGTG
CTAAAATTGTATCACTTCTCTAATATGTATATATACACCCTCTAAGGAAAATTAACCCCTTACCGCCTTC
ACTCAGAAGAACTCGTCAAGAAGGCGATAGAAGGCGATGCGCTGCGAATCGGGAGCGGCGATACCGTAAA
GCACGAGGAAGCGGTCAGCCCATTCGCCGCCAAGCTCTTCAGCAATATCACGGGTAGCCAACGCTATGTC
CTGATAGCGGTCCGCCACACCCAGCCGGCCACAGTCGATGAATCCAGAAAAGCGGCCATTTTCCACCATG
ATATTCGGCAAGCAGGCATCGCCATGGGTCACGACGAGATCCTCGCCGTCGGGCATGCGCGCCTTGAGCC
TGGCGAACAGTTCGGCTGGCGCGAGCCCCTGATGCTCTTCGTCCAGATCATCCTGATCGACAAGACCGGC
TTCCATCCGAGTACGTGCTCGCTCGATGCGATGTTTCGCTTGGTGGTCGAATGGGCAGGTAGCCGGATCA
AGCGTATGCAGCCGCCGCATTGCATCAGCCATGATGGATACTTTCTCGGCAGGAGCAAGGTGGGATGACA
GGAGATCCTGCCCCGGCACTTCGCCCAATAGCAGCCAGTCCCTTCCCGCTTCAGTGACAACGTCGAGCAC
AGCTGCGCAAGGAACGCCCGTCGTGGCCAGCCACGATAGCCGCGCTGCCTCGTCCTGCAGTTCATTCAGG
GCACCGGACAGGTCGGTCTTGACAAAAAGAACCGGGCGCCCCTGCGCTGACAGCCGGAACACGGCGGCAT
CAGAGCAGCCGATTGTCTGTTGTGCCCAGTCATAGCCGAATAGCCTCTCCACCCAAGCGGCCGGAGAACC
TGCGTGCAATCCATCTTGTTCAATCATAGACATGTTGGGCGAGTTTACTAATGGAAAAAGACAATTAGCA
AAGAGGCTGCATATTAGGAGACGCGGTGAAGATTGGGGAGGACAATAGGGTCCGTGCACCAAAAAGTCCT
GACGGCAGCTCTGTTCAACGCACATCCATCTCTTCCAGCTATGCGTGTGGCACCAGCACGGATGGATTGT
TGCACCAAAAGGACAAGGCGAGATGGATGCAGGTCGAGGCGATGCGGTGCTATCGGCCCTCGTTGTCGAA
CGCCACGTCGTCCTCTCGGCGACCGTCAATCCTGGAAGGAAATGACCAAGCGTGCACCCAGCATCCAGCA
TCCAACATCCAGCACCCAGCACCTAGCACCCATGATCCAATGGCCGGCATGCAGATCAGCGTGGGGAGAG
CACCATCTAGCAGCCCCTGGCAGGCCCAGCATTGTGCTCGGATGTGCGATAGGCGGTGGGTGCGATAAGG
TGGATTAGTGGAGGATGGAGGACTGAGTGGCGGGCAAGGGAAGGGGGCGGGAAGATGACTCACCTTGGGC
AGTGGGTGGGGGATGCGGTATAGGGGATGTATGTGGATGCTGGCGGAGGATAGAAGCTGTAAGCTGAGCT
GGTGCCAACGGTGACGCTGTGAGAGTGGTCTCGGCGACCCTGACGGCGACTCGGCGTTACCCCGTGTGGC
ACACCGGACGCGCGTCGAGTGACGTTGCTGCTATTGTTGTTACCATCATCCTCTCCTCCGACAACCATAC
ACTCAGTGCACACCATGCCACTCGAATCCTGCATGCTTATGTGAGTCCTCCCCTTCCCGTGCGCCGCTCT
CCAGCTCACATCCTCGCAGCCATGGACTCAACCCTATCTCGGTCTATTCTTTTGATTTATAAGGGATTTT
GCCGATTTCGGCCTATTGGTTAAAAAAATGAGCTGATTTAACAAAAATTTAACGCGAATTTTAACAAAAT
ATTAACGCTTACAATTTCCATTCGCCATTCAGGCTGCGCAACTGTTGGGAAGGGCGATCGGTGCGGGCCT
CTTCGCTATTACGCCAGCTGGCGAAAGGGGGATGTGCTGCAAGGCGATTAAGTTGGGTAACGCCAGGGTT
TTCCCAGTCACGACGTTGTAAAACGACGGCCAGTGAGCGCGCGTAATACGACTCACTATAGGGCGAATTG
GGTACCGGGCCCCCCCTCGATAGTGAAGTCGTATTGTCTCTGCAATGTAATTCTCTTTGCCATGCATATG
CTTGAGCCTGTGCCTTCTCTTTAATCGACAGCACTGACAATCTCTTGCAGTTTCGTCGCAGTAGTCACGC
GTATATGTTTCCATAGTTCCGGCGGGAAGTTATCTTACTAAATACGGTATCGAAGGAATTACACAATATT
TGTACTCCGGCGGTGGAAACAGGTCTTGTCGAACCCTGATGAAGCGAAAGCTAAGAGGTTCGAAAGTAGC
AAAATCATACTTTAAAATCTTTTATACGCGAGTCCAACTTCGCTGACAAGAAAATGGTAGTGGGCCTTGC
GAATGAATGAGGAGAGAAAGTTTTAGCTGTGGATTCCCAGCAGGCCTCCTTACTTAAGTTTGATTAAAAA
TTATTACGAAAAGATATATATAGTAATAAATTTGAAATGAACTAATCATAATCGAAAAATTCCCGTTCAA
CATAAATTCCCGTTCATTTAAATTCCCGTTCAACATAAATTCCCGTTCATTTAAATTCCCGTTCAACATA
AAATTCCCGTTCATAAATTCCCATGGCATTCATCATCATGAATCCTTTGTTGTATAGTTATTATATAACG
GATATTCCCGTTCGTATCCATTGCATATCTTATCGCATAGTCTTCCCGTTCATCGTCTCATCATCAAGTT
ATTGATTGTCAATTCACGCTTACATATTCCCGTTCTTCTGTCTACCATCTATCTATCACATCATCTGTGA
ATTCTTCCCGTTTTTATGGGAAGACTGTCGTCATGTTGTCAATTGAGCAGCAGACATAATCGATGCTATA
TATCTAGAGCTTCACGGCTCAGGCTGAACTTGGATTAATGTGGACTACTTTCACAACGAATACTTATCAG
CACTCAATTCTCTCCTGAGAATGCCTCAGTCCTGGGAGGAGCTCGCCGCTGACAAGCGTGCCCGTCTCGC
TAAGACCATCCCTGACGAGTGGAAGGTCCAGACCCTCCCTGCCGAGGACTCCGTTATTGACTTCCCTAAG
AAGTCTGGCATCCTTTCTGAGGCCGAGCTCAAGATCACTGAGGCCTCCGCTGCTGACCTTGTCTCCAAGC
TCGCCGCCGGTGAGTTGACCTCTGTCGAGGTTACCCTTGCTTTCTGTAAGCGAGCTGCTATCGCCCAGCA
GTTGACTAACTGCGCCCACGAGTTCTTCCCTGACGCCGCTCTCGCCCAGGCTAGGGAGCTCGACGAGTAC
TACGCTAAGCACAAGAGGCCCGTTGGTCCTCTCCACGGCCTCCCCATCTCTCTCAAGGACCAGCTTCGAG
TCAAGGGCTACGAGACTTCTATGGGCTACATCTCTTGGCTTAACAAGTACGACGAGGGCGACTCTGTTCT
CACTACCATGCTCCGTAAGGCCGGTGCCGTCTTCTACGTCAAGACCTCTGTCCCCCAGACCCTCATGGTC
TGCGAGACTGTCAACAACATCATCGGCCGTACCGTCAACCCTCGTAACAAGAACTGGTCTTGCGGCGGCT
CCTCTGGTGGTGAGGGTGCCATCGTTGGCATTCGTGGTGGCGTCATCGGTGTTGGTACCGACATTGGTGG
CTCTATTCGAGTCCCCGCCGCCTTCAACTTCCTCTACGGTCTTAGGCCCTCCCACGGCCGACTCCCCTAC
GCTAAGATGGCCAACTCCATGGAGGGTCAGGAGACCGTCCACTCCGTTGTCGGCCCCATTACCCACTCTG
TTGAGGACCTCCGTCTCTTCACCAAGTCCGTCCTCGGTCAGGAGCCTTGGAAGTACGACTCCAAGGTCAT
CCCCATGCCCTGGCGTCAGTCCGAGTCTGACATTATTGCCTCCAAGATCAAGAACGGCGGCCTCAACATC
GGCTACTACAACTTCGACGGCAACGTCCTTCCTCACCCTCCTATCCTCCGTGGCGTCGAGACCACCGTCG
CCGCTCTCGCCAAGGCCGGTCACACCGTCACCCCCTGGACCCCTTACAAGCACGACTTCGGCCACGACCT
CATCTCCCACATCTACGCCGCTGACGGCTCCGCCGACGTTATGCGTGACATCTCCGCTTCCGGCGAGCCC
GCCATTCCTAACATCAAGGACCTTCTCAACCCCAACATCAAGGCTGTTAACATGAACGAGCTCTGGGACA
CCCACCTCCAGAAGTGGAACTACCAGATGGAGTACCTTGAGAAGTGGCGAGAGGCTGAGGAGAAGGCCGG
CAAGGAGGTGAGTAGATCACAATTTGTAACAGGTTGGATGATAAGTCCCCGGTCTAACATGTAGCGACGA
CACTGAAGCTCACTTCTTGTAGCTCGACGCCATCATCGCCCCCATTACCCCTACCGCTGCCGTTCGACAC
GACCAGTTCCGATACTACGGCTACGCCTCTGTCATCAACCTCCTCGACTTCACCTCCGTCGTTGTTCCCG
TTACCTTCGCCGACAAGAACATCGACAAGAAGAACGAGTCCTTCAAGGCCGTTTCCGAGCTTGACGCCCT
CGTCCAGGAGGAGTACGACCCCGAGGCCTACCACGGCGCTCCCGTTGCTGTCCAGGTTATCGGTCGAAGG
CTCTCCGAGGAGAGGACCTTGGCCATTGCTGAGGAGGTCGGCAAGTTGCTCGGTAACGTCGTCACTCCTG
GTTCTGGCGGTGGTGGCTCCGGCATGGTCTCTAAGGGCGAGGAGCTCATCAAGGAGAACATGCGTATGAA
GGTCGTCATGGAGGGTTCTGTCAACGGCCACCAGTTCAAGTGCACTGGTGAGGGTGAGGGCAGGCCCTAC
GAGGGTGTCCAGACCATGAGGATCAAGGTCATCGAGGGTGGTCCCCTCCCTTTCGCCTTCGACATTCTTG
CCACTTCTTTCATGTACGGCTCCCGTACCTTCATCAAGTACCCCGCCGACATCCCTGACTTCTTCAAGCA
GTCCTTCCCTGAGGGTTTCACTTGGGAGAGGGTTACCAGGTACGAGGACGGTGGTGTCGTCACCGTCACC
CAGGACACCTCCCTTGAGGACGGCGAGCTCGTCTACAACGTCAAGGTCAGGGGCGTTAACTTCCCCTCCA
ACGGTCCCGTCATGCAGAAGAAGACCAAGGGTTGGGAGCCTAACACTGAGATGATGTACCCTGCTGACGG
TGGTCTCAGGGGTTACACTGACATCGCTCTCAAGGTTGACGGTGGTGGCCACCTCCACTGCAACTTCGTC
ACTACTTACAGGTCTAAGAAGACCGTCGGCAACATCAAGATGCCCGGTGTCCACGCCGTTGACCACCGTC
TCGAGAGGATCGAGGAGTCCGACAACGAGACCTACGTTGTCCAGAGGGAGGTCGCTGTTGCCAAGTACTC
CAACCTTGGTGGTGGCATGGACGAGCTCTACAAGTAGAAGGTTGAGCGCGTAATAGTGGGTTGGTCTTGT
CTCTATCCATTCATCTGTGAGACATACTGATTTCAACTTTTTCATCAGATAATAAGGATGGTGTGAGATA
AGCAAGGCTGGGTTATGAGGTTTGGGACTAGATGGTGTTTCGCGTCTAAAGGTGAGTCTTCGTTGGTTCA
ATCACATTGATCTGATCGCTGATCAATTGTCAGCCTCTGAATGTGCTCTTGAAGAAAATGGTTGTCTGTA
AGAATCCAGAACCAAAAACGGTCATTTCAAGTATGTATCCTCCGTGAAGTTCCTTTAGCTCTTGCTAATA
TTGGACTTTAGCGTGCTTTAGCCAAAGACAGGGTCGCGAGGTTAAGAGGATGGGCCAGGAAAAATCTAAG
TTAGATTTGTCACACAAAGAAAAAGATTGTCTCAGTTTTGGTTTTGTTTGGTTTGATTTATGCATAGGAA
ATATTTATGATCGAAATCACTCATTTCCTGCTTCGTAAATATCATCTACTATATGCTTCGTAAATGTCCA
TCTCCTACATATTGTGGATATGATAAATGCAATCCTCTCGTCTACACTCTCGGCTTATGCCTTTGTCTTC
TTTGCGCTCCTTTTAGCCTTCTTTTTATTCCTAGTCTTCAAGCCCATCGGTGGAGCTCCAGCTTTTGTTC
CCTTTAGTGAGGGTTAATTGCGCGCTTGGCGTAATCATGGTCATAGCTGTTTCCTGTGTGAAATTGTTAT
CCGCTCACAATTCCACACAACATACGAGCCGGAAGCATAAAGTGTAAAGCCTGGGGTGCCTAATGAGTGA
GCTAACTCACATTAATTGCGTTGCGCTCACTGCCCGCTTTCCAGTCGGGAAACCTGTCGTGCCAGCTGCA
TTAATGAATCGGCCAACGCGCGGGGAGAGGCGGTTTGCGTATTGGGCGCTCTTCCGCTTCCTCGCTCACT
GACTCGCTGCGCTCGGTCGTTCGGCTGCGGCGAGCGGTATCAGCTCACTCAAAGGCGGTAATACGGTTAT
CCACAGAATCAGGGGATAACGCAGGAAAGAACATGTGAGCAAAAGGCCAGCAAAAGGCCAGGAACCGTAA
AAAGGCCGCGTTGCTGGCGTTTTTCCATAGGCTCCGCCCCCCTGACGAGCATCACAAAAATCGACGCTCA
AGTCAGAGGTGGCGAAACCCGACAGGACTATAAAGATACCAGGCGTTTCCCCCTGGAAGCTCCCTCGTGC
GCTCTCCTGTTCCGACCCTGCCGCTTACCGGATACCTGTCCGCCTTTCTCCCTTCGGGAAGCGTGGCGCT
TTCTCATAGCTCACGCTGTAGGTATCTCAGTTCGGTGTAGGTCGTTCGCTCCAAGCTGGGCTGTGTGCAC
GAACCCCCCGTTCAGCCCGACCGCTGCGCCTTATCCGGTAACTATCGTCTTGAGTCCAACCCGGTAAGAC
ACGACTTATCGCCACTGGCAGCAGCCACTGGTAACAGGATTAGCAGAGCGAGGTATGTAGGCGGTGCTAC
AGAGTTCTTGAAGTGGTGGCCTAACTACGGCTACACTAGAAGAACAGTATTTGGTATCTGCGCTCTGCTG
AAGCCAGTTACCTTCGGAAAAAGAGTTGGTAGCTCTTGATCCGGCAAACAAACCACCGCTGGTAGCGGTG
GTTTTTTTGTTTGCAAGCAGCAGATTACGCGCAGAAAAAAAGGATCTCAAGAAGATCCTTTGATCTTTTC
TACGGGGTCTGACGCTCAGTGGAACGAAAACTCACGTTAAGGGATTTTGGTCATGAGATTATCAAAAAGG
ATCTTCACCTAGATCCTTTTAAATTAAAAATGAAGTTTTAAATCAATCTAAAGTATATATGAGTAAACTT
GGTCTGACAGTTACCAATGCTTAATCAGTGAGGCACCTATCTCAGCGATCTGTCTATTTCGTTCATCCAT
AGTTGCCTGACTCCCCGTCGTGTAGATAACTACGATACGGGAGGGCTTACCATCTGGCCCCAGTGCTGCA
ATGATACCGCGAGACCCACGCTCACCGGCTCCAGATTTATCAGCAATAAACCAGCCAGCCGGAAGGGCCG
AGCGCAGAAGTGGTCCTGCAACTTTATCCGCCTCCATCCAGTCTATTAATTGTTGCCGGGAAGCTAGAGT
AAGTAGTTCGCCAGTTAATAGTTTGCGCAACGTTGTTGCCATTGCTACAGGCATCGTGGTGTCACGCTCG
TCGTTTGGTATGGCTTCATTCAGCTCCGGTTCCCAACGATCAAGGCGAGTTACATGATCCCCCATGTTGT
GCAAAAAAGCGGTTAGCTCCTTCGGTCCTCCGATCGTTGTCAGAAGTAAGTTGGCCGCAGTGTTATCACT
CATGGTTATGGCAGCACTGCATAATTCTCTTACTGTCATGCCATCCGTAAGATGCTTTTCTGTGACTGGT
GAGTACTCAACCAAGTCATTCTGAGAATAGTGTATGCGGCGACCGAGTTGCTCTTGCCCGGCGTCAATAC
GGGATAATACCGCGCCACATAGCAGAACTTTAAAAGTGCTCATCATTGGAAAACGTTCTTCGGGGCGAAA
ACTCTCAAGGATCTTACCGCTGTTGAGATCCAGTTCGATGTAACCCACTCGTGCACCCAACTGATCTTCA
GCATCTTTTACTTTCACCAGCGTTTCTGGGTGAGCAAAAACAGGAAGGCAAAATGCCGCAAAAAAGGGAA
TAAGGGCGACACGGAAATGTTGAATACTCATACTCTTCCTTTTTCAATATTATTGAAGCATTTATCAGGG
TTATTGTCTCATGAGCGGATACATATTTGAATGTATTTAGAAAAATAAACAAATAGGGGTTCCGCGCACA
TTTCCCCGAAAAGTGCCACC
